>Addgene plasmid #25089 | pJT105 | depositor full sequence | sequence record 11567 | Author sequence
TAAGCACCTGTAGGATCGTACAGGTTTACGCAAGAAAATGGTTTGTTATAGTCGAATAACACCGTGCGTG
TTGACTATTTTACCTCTGGCGGTGATATACTGGAGAAAGAGGAGAAATACTAGAGATGATAGATCCCGTC
GTTTTACAACGTCGTGACTGGGAAAACCCTGGCGTTACCCAACTTAATCGCCTTGCAGCACATCCCCCTT
TCGCCAGCTGGCGTAATAGCGAAGAGGCCCGCACCGATCGCCCTTCCCAACAGTTGCGCAGCCTGAATGG
CGAATGGCGCTTTGCCTGGTTTCCGGCACCAGAAGCGGTGCCGGAAAGCTGGCTGGAGTGCGATCTTCCT
GAGGCCGATACTGTCGTCGTCCCCTCAAACTGGCAGATGCACGGTTACGATGCGCCCATCTACACCAACG
TGACCTATCCCATTACGGTCAATCCGCCGTTTGTTCCCACGGAGAATCCGACGGGTTGTTACTCGCTCAC
ATTTAATGTTGATGAAAGCTGGCTACAGGAAGGCCAGACGCGAATTATTTTTGATGGCGTTAACTCGGCG
TTTCATCTGTGGTGCAACGGGCGCTGGGTCGGTTACGGCCAGGACAGTCGTTTGCCGTCTGAATTTGACC
TGAGCGCATTTTTACGCGCCGGAGAAAACCGCCTCGCGGTGATGGTGCTGCGCTGGAGTGACGGCAGTTA
TCTGGAAGATCAGGATATGTGGCGGATGAGCGGCATTTTCCGTGACGTCTCGTTGCTGCATAAACCGACT
ACACAAATCAGCGATTTCCATGTTGCCACTCGCTTTAATGATGATTTCAGCCGCGCTGTACTGGAGGCTG
AAGTTCAGATGTGCGGCGAGTTGCGTGACTACCTACGGGTAACAGTTTCTTTATGGCAGGGTGAAACGCA
GGTCGCCAGCGGCACCGCGCCTTTCGGCGGTGAAATTATCGATGAGCGTGGTGGTTATGCCGATCGCGTC
ACACTACGTCTGAACGTCGAAAACCCGAAACTGTGGAGCGCCGAAATCCCGAATCTCTATCGTGCGGTGG
TTGAACTGCACACCGCCGACGGCACGCTGATTGAAGCAGAAGCCTGCGATGTCGGTTTCCGCGAGGTGCG
GATTGAAAATGGTCTGCTGCTGCTGAACGGCAAGCCGTTGCTGATTCGAGGCGTTAACCGTCACGAGCAT
CATCCTCTGCATGGTCAGGTCATGGATGAGCAGACGATGGTGCAGGATATCCTGCTGATGAAGCAGAACA
ACTTTAACGCCGTGCGCTGTTCGCATTATCCGAACCATCCGCTGTGGTACACGCTGTGCGACCGCTACGG
CCTGTATGTGGTGGATGAAGCCAATATTGAAACCCACGGCATGGTGCCAATGAATCGTCTGACCGATGAT
CCGCGCTGGCTACCGGCGATGAGCGAACGCGTAACGCGAATGGTGCAGCGCGATCGTAATCACCCGAGTG
TGATCATCTGGTCGCTGGGGAATGAATCAGGCCACGGCGCTAATCACGACGCGCTGTATCGCTGGATCAA
ATCTGTCGATCCTTCCCGCCCGGTGCAGTATGAAGGCGGCGGAGCCGACACCACGGCCACCGATATTATT
TGCCCGATGTACGCGCGCGTGGATGAAGACCAGCCCTTCCCGGCTGTGCCGAAATGGTCCATCAAAAAAT
GGCTTTCGCTACCTGGAGAGACGCGCCCGCTGATCCTTTGCGAATACGCCCACGCGATGGGTAACAGTCT
TGGCGGTTTCGCTAAATACTGGCAGGCGTTTCGTCAGTATCCCCGTTTACAGGGCGGCTTCGTCTGGGAC
TGGGTGGATCAGTCGCTGATTAAATATGATGAAAACGGCAACCCGTGGTCGGCTTACGGCGGTGATTTTG
GCGATACGCCGAACGATCGCCAGTTCTGTATGAACGGTCTGGTCTTTGCCGACCGCACGCCGCATCCAGC
GCTGACGGAAGCAAAACACCAGCAGCAGTTTTTCCAGTTCCGTTTATCCGGGCAAACCATCGAAGTGACC
AGCGAATACCTGTTCCGTCATAGCGATAACGAGCTCCTGCACTGGATGGTGGCGCTGGATGGTAAGCCGC
TGGCAAGCGGTGAAGTGCCTCTGGATGTCGCTCCACAAGGTAAACAGTTGATTGAACTGCCTGAACTACC
GCAGCCGGAGAGCGCCGGGCAACTCTGGCTCACAGTACGCGTAGTGCAACCGAACGCGACCGCATGGTCA
GAAGCCGGGCACATCAGCGCCTGGCAGCAGTGGCGTCTGGCGGAAAACCTCAGTGTGACGCTCCCCGCCG
CGTCCCACGCCATCCCGCATCTGACCACCAGCGAAATGGATTTTTGCATCGAGCTGGGTAATAAGCGTTG
GCAATTTAACCGCCAGTCAGGCTCTCTTTCACAGATGTGGATTGGCGATAAAAACCAACTGCTGACGCCG
CTGCGCGATCAGTTCACCCGTGCACCGCTGGATAACGACATTGGCGTAAGTGAAGCGACCCGCATTGACC
CTAACGCCTGGGTCGAACGCTGGAAGGCGGCGGGCCATTACCAGGCCGAAGCAGCGTTGTTGCAGTGCAC
GGCAGATACACTTGCTGATGCGGTGCTGATTACGACCGCTCACGCGTGGCAGCATCAGGGGAAAACCTTA
TTTATCAGCCGGAAAACCTACCGGATTGATGGTAGTGGTCAAATGGCGATTACCGTTGATGTTGAAGTGG
CGAGCGATACACCGCATCCGGCGCGGATTGGCCTGAACTGCCAGCTGGCGCAGGTAGCAGAGCGGGTAAA
CTGGCTCGGATTAGGGCCGCAAGAAAACTATCCCGACCGCCTTACTGCCGCCTGTTTTGACCGCTGGGAT
CTGCCATTGTCAGACATGTATACCCCGTACGTCTTCCCGAGCGAAAACGGTCTGCGCTGCGGGACGCGCG
AATTGAATTATGGCCCACACCAGTGGCGCGGCGACTTCCAGTTCAACATCAGCCGCTACAGTCAACAGCA
ACTGATGGAAACCAGCCATCGCCATCTGCTGCACGCGGAAGAAGGCACATGGCTGAATATCGACGGTTTC
CATATGGGGATTGGTGGCGACGACTCCTGGAGCCCGTCAGTATCGGCGGAATTCCAGCTGAGCGCCGGTC
GCTACCATTACCAGTTGGTCTGGTGTCAAAAAGCGGCCGCTCGAGTCTAATACTAGAGCCAGGCATCAAA
TAAAACGAAAGGCTCAGTCGAAAGACTGGGCCTTTCGTTTTATCTGTTGTTTGTCGGTGAACGCTCTCTA
CTAGAGTCACACTGGCTCACCTTCGGGTGGGCCTTTCTGCGTTTATATACTAGAGTCCCTTGCATTTACA
TTTTGAAACATCTATAGCGATAAATGAAACATCTTAAAAGTTTTAGTATCATATTCGTGTTGGATTATTC
TGCATTTTTGGGGAGAATGGACTCGCTGATAGTGCTAGTGTAGATCGCTACTAGAGAAAGAGGAGAAATA
CTAGATGACTATAATGATAAAAAAATCGGATTTTTTGGCAATTCCATCGGAGGAGTATAAAGGTATTCTA
AGTCTTCGTTATCAAGTGTTTAAGCAAAGACTTGAGTGGGACTTAGTTGTAGAAAATAACCTTGAATCAG
ATGAGTATGATAACTCAAATGCAGAATATATTTATGCTTGTGATGATACTGAAAATGTAAGTGGATGCTG
GCGTTTATTACCTACAACAGGTGATTATATGCTGAAAAGTGTTTTTCCTGAATTGCTTGGTCAACAGAGT
GCTCCCAAAGATCCTAATATAGTCGAATTAAGTCGTTTTGCTGTAGGTAAAAATAGCTCAAAGATAAATA
ACTCTGCTAGTGAAATTACAATGAAACTATTTGAAGCTATATATAAACACGCTGTTAGTCAAGGTATTAC
AGAATATGTAACAGTAACATCAACAGCAATAGAGCGATTTTTAAAGCGTATTAAAGTTCCTTGTCATCGT
ATTGGAGACAAAGAAATTCATGTATTAGGTGACACTAAATCGGTTGTATTGTCTATGCCTATTAATGAAC
AGTTTAAAAAAGCAGTCTTAAATGCTGCAAACGACGAAAACTACGCTTTAGTAGCTTAATAACTCTGATA
GTGCTAGTGTAGATCTCTACTAGAGCCAGGCATCAAATAAAACGAAAGGCTCAGTCGAAAGACTGGGCCT
TTCGTTTTATCTGTTGTTTGTCGGTGAACGCTCTCTACTAGAGTCACACTGGCTCACCTTCGGGTGGGCC
TTTCTGCGTTTATATACTAGAGTCCCTATCAGTGATAGAGATTGACATCCCTATCAGTGATAGAGATACT
GAGCACTACTAGAGAAAGAGGAGAAATACTAGATGAAAAACATAAATGCCGACGACACATACAGAATAAT
TAATAAAATTAAAGCTTGTAGAAGCAATAATGATATTAATCAATGCTTATCTGATATGACTAAAATGGTA
CATTGTGAATATTATTTACTCGCGATCATTTATCCTCATTCTATGGTTAAATCTGATATTTCAATCCTAG
ATAATTACCCTAAAAAATGGAGGCAATATTATGATGACGCTAATTTAATAAAATATGATCCTATAGTAGA
TTATTCTAACTCCAATCATTCACCAATTAATTGGAATATATTTGAAAACAATGCTGTAAATAAAAAATCT
CCAAATGTAATTAAAGAAGCGAAAACATCAGGTCTTATCACTGGGTTTAGTTTCCCTATTCATACGGCTA
ACAATGGCTTCGGAATGCTTAGTTTTGCACATTCAGAAAAAGACAACTATATAGATAGTTTATTTTTACA
TGCGTGTATGAACATACCATTAATTGTTCCTTCTCTAGTTGATAATTATCGAAAAATAAATATAGCAAAT
AATAAATCAAACAACGATTTAACCAAAAGAGAAAAAGAATGTTTAGCGTGGGCATGCGAAGGAAAAAGCT
CTTGGGATATTTCAAAAATATTAGGTTGCAGTGAGCGTACTGTCACTTTCCATTTAACCAATGCGCAAAT
GAAACTCAATACAACAAACCGCTGCCAAAGTATTTCTAAAGCAATTTTAACAGGAGCAATTGATTGCCCA
TACTTTAAAAATTAATAACACTGATAGTGCTAGTGTAGATCACTACTAGAGCCAGGCATCAAATAAAACG
AAAGGCTCAGTCGAAAGACTGGGCCTTTCGTTTTATCTGTTGTTTGTCGGTGAACGCTCTCTACTAGAGT
CACACTGGCTCACCTTCGGGTGGGCCTTTCTGCGTTTATATACTAGTAGCGGCCGCTGCAGTCCGGCAAA
AAAGGGCAAGGTGTCACCACCCTGCCCTTTTTCTTTAAAACCGAAAAGATTACTTCGCGTTATGCAGGCT
TCCTCGCTCACTGACTCGCTGCGCTCGGTCGTTCGGCTGCGGCGAGCGGTATCAGCTCACTCAAAGGCGG
TAATCTCGAGGTTACATTGTCGATCTGTTCATGGTGAACAGCTTTAAATGCACCAAAAACTCGTAAAAGC
TCTGATGTATCTATCTTTTTTACACCGTTTTCATCTGTGCATATGGACAGTTTTCCCTTTGATATCTAAC
GGTGAACAGTTGTTCTACTTTTGTTTGTTAGTCTTGATGCTTCACTGATAGATACAAGAGCCATAAGAAC
CTCAGATCCTTCCGTATTTAGCCAGTATGTTCTCTAGTGTGGTTCGTTGTTTTTGCGTGAGCCATGAGAA
CGAACCATTGAGATCATGCTTACTTTGCATGTCACTCAAAAATTTTGCCTCAAAACTGGTGAGCTGAATT
TTTGCAGTTAAAGCATCGTGTAGTGTTTTTCTTAGTCCGTTACGTAGGTAGGAATCTGATGTAATGGTTG
TTGGTATTTTGTCACCATTCATTTTTATCTGGTTGTTCTCAAGTTCGGTTACGAGATCCATTTGTCTATC
TAGTTCAACTTGGAAAATCAACGTATCAGTCGGGCGGCCTCGCTTATCAACCACCAATTTCATATTGCTG
TAAGTGTTTAAATCTTTACTTATTGGTTTCAAAACCCATTGGTTAAGCCTTTTAAACTCATGGTAGTTAT
TTTCAAGCATTAACATGAACTTAAATTCATCAAGGCTAATCTCTATATTTGCCTTGTGAGTTTTCTTTTG
TGTTAGTTCTTTTAATAACCACTCATAAATCCTCATAGAGTATTTGTTTTCAAAAGACTTAACATGTTCC
AGATTATATTTTATGAATTTTTTTAACTGGAAAAGATAAGGCAATATCTCTTCACTAAAAACTAATTCTA
ATTTTTCGCTTGAGAACTTGGCATAGTTTGTCCACTGGAAAATCTCAAAGCCTTTAACCAAAGGATTCCT
GATTTCCACAGTTCTCGTCATCAGCTCTCTGGTTGCTTTAGCTAATACACCATAAGCATTTTCCCTACTG
ATGTTCATCATCTGAGCGTATTGGTTATAAGTGAACGATACCGTCCGTTCTTTCCTTGTAGGGTTTTCAA
TCGTGGGGTTGAGTAGTGCCACACAGCATAAAATTAGCTTGGTTTCATGCTCCGTTAAGTCATAGCGACT
AATCGCTAGTTCATTTGCTTTGAAAACAACTAATTCAGACATACATCTCAATTGGTCTAGGTGATTTTAA
TCACTATACCAATTGAGATGGGCTAGTCAATGATAATTACATGTCCTTTTCCTTTGAGTTGTGGGTATCT
GTAAATTCTGCTAGACCTTTGCTGGAAAACTTGTAAATTCTGCTAGACCCTCTGTAAATTCCGCTAGACC
TTTGTGTGTTTTTTTTGTTTATATTCAAGTGGTTATAATTTATAGAATAAAGAAAGAATAAAAAAAGATA
AAAAGAATAGATCCCAGCCCTGTGTATAACTCACTACTTTAGTCAGTTCCGCAGTATTACAAAAGGATGT
CGCAAACGCTGTTTGCTCCTCTACAAAACAGACCTTAAAACCCTAAAGGCTTAAGTAGCACCCTCGCAAG
CTCGGGCAAATCGCTGAATATTCCTTTTGTCTCCGACCATCAGGCACCTGAGTCGCTGTCTTTTTCGTGA
CATTCAGTTCGCTGCGCTCACGGCTCTGGCAGTGAATGGGGGTAAATGGCACTACAGGCGCCTTTTATGG
ATTCATGCAAGGAAACTACCCATAATACAAGAAAAGCCCGTCACGGGCTTCTCAGGGCGTTTTATGGCGG
GTCTGCTATGTGGTGCTATCTGACTTTTTGCTGTTCAGCAGTTCCTGCCCTCTGATTTTCCAGTCTGACC
ACTTCGGATTATCCCGTGACAGGTCATTCAGACTGGCTAATGCACCCAGTAAGGCAGCGGTATCATCAAC
AGGCTTACCCGTCTTACTGTCCCTAGTGCTTGGATTCTCACCAATAAAAAACGCCCGGCGGCAACCGAGC
GTTCTGAACAAATCCAGATGGAGTTCTGAGGTCATTACTGGATCTATCAACAGGAGTCCAAGCGAGCTCG
TAAACTTGGTCTGACAGTTACCAATGCTTAATCAGTGAGGCACCTATCTCAGCGATCTGTCTATTTCGTT
CATCCATAGTTGCCTGACTCCCCGTCGTGTAGATAACTACGATACGGGAGGGCTTACCATCTGGCCCCAG
TGCTGCAATGATACCGCGAGACCCACGCTCACCGGCTCCAGATTTATCAGCAATAAACCAGCCAGCCGGA
AGGGCCGAGCGCAGAAGTGGTCCTGCAACTTTATCCGCCTCCATCCAGTCTATTAATTGTTGCCGGGAAG
CTAGAGTAAGTAGTTCGCCAGTTAATAGTTTGCGCAACGTTGTTGCCATTGCTACAGGCATCGTGGTGTC
ACGCTCGTCGTTTGGTATGGCTTCATTCAGCTCCGGTTCCCAACGATCAAGGCGAGTTACATGATCCCCC
ATGTTGTGCAAAAAAGCGGTTAGCTCCTTCGGTCCTCCGATCGTTGTCAGAAGTAAGTTGGCCGCAGTGT
TATCACTCATGGTTATGGCAGCACTGCATAATTCTCTTACTGTCATGCCATCCGTAAGATGCTTTTCTGT
GACTGGTGAGTACTCAACCAAGTCATTCTGAGAATAGTGTATGCGGCGACCGAGTTGCTCTTGCCCGGCG
TCAATACGGGATAATACCGCGCCACATAGCAGAACTTTAAAAGTGCTCATCATTGGAAAACGTTCTTCGG
GGCGAAAACTCTCAAGGATCTTACCGCTGTTGAGATCCAGTTCGATGTAACCCACTCGTGCACCCAACTG
ATCTTCAGCATCTTTTACTTTCACCAGCGTTTCTGGGTGAGCAAAAACAGGAAGGCAAAATGCCGCAAAA
AAGGGAATAAGGGCGACACGGAAATGTTGAATACTCATACTCTTCCTTTTTCAATATTATTGAAGCATTT
ATCAGGGTTATTGTCTCATGAGCGGATACATATTTGAATGTATTTAGAAAAATAAACAAATAGGGGTTCC
GCGCACATTTCCCATGGTGCCACCTGACGTCTAAGAAACCATTATTATCATGACATTAACCTATAAAAAT
AGGCGTATCACGAGGCAGAATTTCAGATAAAAAAAATCCTTAGCTTTCGCTAAGGATGATTTCTGGAATT
CGCGGCCGCTTCTAGAG
Features (pLannotate 1.2.2; 21 found; start..end, strand, type, name):
    138..3182    +  CDS            lacZ: β-galactosidase; lacZ
   3217..3288    +  terminator     rrnB T1 terminator: transcription terminator T1 from the E. coli rrnB gene
   3304..3331    +  terminator     T7Te terminator: phage T7 early transcription terminator
   3505..4083    +  CDS            luxI: LUXI_ALIFS - Protein inferred from homology: Swiss-Prot protein existence level 3. Required for the synthesis of OHHL (N-(3-oxohexanoyl)-L- homoserine lactone) also known as VAI or N-(beta-ketocaproyl)homoserine lactone or 3-oxo-N-(tetrahydro-2-oxo-3-furanyl)-hexanamide, an autoinducer molecule which binds to LuxR and thus acts in bioluminescence regulation. From Aliivibrio fischeri (Vibrio fischeri).
   4084..4116    +  CDS            ssrA tag (LVA): C-terminal peptide that mediates degradation in bacteria through the ClpXP and ClpAP proteases (McGinness et al., 2006) mutant LVA variant that confers accelerated degradation under some conditions (Andersen et al., 1998)
   4164..4235    +  terminator     rrnB T1 terminator: transcription terminator T1 from the E. coli rrnB gene
   4251..4278    +  terminator     T7Te terminator: phage T7 early transcription terminator
   4293..4311    +  protein_bind   tet operator: tetO; bacterial operator O2 for the tetR and tetA genes tetracycline repressor TetR
   4317..4336    +  promoter       H1-2O2 promoter (fragment): doxycycline-inducible variant of the human H1 RNA promoter (Henriksen et al., 2007)
   4373..5122    +  CDS            luxR: LUXR_ALIFS - Experimental evidence at protein level: Swiss-Prot protein existence level 1. Transcriptional activator of the bioluminescence operon. Binds to the OHHL autoinducer. From Aliivibrio fischeri (Vibrio fischeri).
   5170..5241    +  terminator     rrnB T1 terminator: transcription terminator T1 from the E. coli rrnB gene
   5257..5284    +  terminator     T7Te terminator: phage T7 early transcription terminator
   5291..5311    +  misc_feature   BioBrick suffix: universal suffix for all parts
   5312..5369    +  terminator     his operon terminator: This putative transcriptin terminator from the E. coli his operon has a 2-bp deletion introduced during synthesis. Its efficiency has not been determined.
   5672..6622    -  CDS            Rep101: RepA protein needed for replication with the pSC101 origin; rep101
   6670..6892    -  rep_origin     pSC101 ori: low-copy replication origin that requires the Rep101 protein
   7384..7478    -  terminator     lambda t0 terminator: transcription terminator from phage lambda
   7508..8368    -  CDS            AmpR: β-lactamase; bla; confers resistance to ampicillin, carbenicillin, and related antibiotics
   8369..8473    -  promoter       AmpR promoter: bla
   8560..8603    -  terminator     bacterial terminator: putative bacterial transcription terminator
   8606..8627    +  misc_feature   BioBrick prefix: BioBrick prefix for parts that do not start with "ATG"
