[The description below was written by a language model from this plasmid's Addgene catalogue record and pLannotate feature annotations shown in this document.]
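Description:
pJT105 is a low-copy bacterial expression plasmid for synthetic biology, built on the BioBrick vector pSB4A3 and carrying a roughly 5.2 kb insert named "Edge detector delta cI"; the full annotated sequence is 8,627 nt. The backbone replicates through the pSC101 origin together with its required Rep101 (RepA) protein, which keeps copy number low. It is selected through an AmpR (β-lactamase) cassette driven by its own promoter. BioBrick prefix and suffix sequences flank the insert, and terminators (his operon, lambda t0 and a putative bacterial terminator) insulate the backbone from the cargo.

The insert contains three sequential transcription units on the same strand, each closed by a paired rrnB T1 and T7Te terminator. The first encodes lacZ (β-galactosidase), which serves as the reporter output. The second encodes LuxI from Aliivibrio fischeri, the synthase for the acyl-homoserine lactone autoinducer, fused to a C-terminal ssrA LVA degradation tag that shortens the protein's lifetime. The third encodes LuxR, the autoinducer-binding transcriptional activator, preceded by a tet operator; the adjacent short hit to a human H1-derived promoter probably just reflects a tetO-containing bacterial promoter. The promoters upstream of lacZ and luxI are not annotated, so the record does not state what controls them.

As the name indicates, no cI repressor gene appears among the annotated features, which suggests that the plasmid is a cI-deleted variant of a cell-to-cell communication circuit designed for edge detection in E. coli. It would plausibly serve as a control for the repressor's contribution, although the record does not state this purpose.
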