Addgene plasmid #25089: pJT105
Depositing lab: Christopher Voigt. Depositing organization: University of California, San Francisco (UCSF). Publication: A synthetic genetic edge detection program. Tabor JJ, Salis HM, Simpson ZB, Chevalier AA, Levskaya A, Marcotte EM, Voigt CA, Ellington AD. Cell. 2009 Jun 26. 137(7):1272-81. 10.1016/j.cell.2009.04.048 PubMed 19563759.
Backbone
  Vector backbone: pSB4A3
  Backbone manufacturer: BioBrick vector-Shetty et al 2008
  Backbone size w/o insert (bp): 3441
  Vector type: Bacterial Expression, Synthetic Biology
Growth in bacteria
  Bacterial resistance: Ampicillin, 100 μg/mL
  Growth temperature: 37°C
  Growth strain: DH5alpha
  Copy number: Low Copy
Gene/Insert
  Gene/Insert name: Edge detector delta cI
  Species: E.coli
  Insert size (bp): 5186
  Cloning method: Restriction Enzyme
  Sequencing primers: 5′ N/A
Terms and licenses: Academic/Nonprofit Terms; Industry Terms: Not Available to Industry
How to cite: pJT105 was a gift from Christopher Voigt (Addgene plasmid # 25089 ; http://n2t.net/addgene:25089 ; RRID:Addgene_25089)
