>Addgene plasmid #25089 | pJT105 | addgene partial sequence | sequence record 31004 | 25089 with Amp-R
AAACTCTCAAGGATCTTACCGCTGTTGAGATCCAGTTCGATGTAACCCACTCGTGCACCCAACTGATCTT
CAGCATCTTTTACTTTCACCAGCGTTTCTGGGTGAGCAAAAACAGGAAGGCAAAATGCCGCAAAAAAGGG
AATAAGGGCGACACGGAAATGTTGAATACTCATACTCTTCCTTTTTCAATATTATTGAAGCATTTATCAG
GGTTATTGTCTCATGAGCGGATACATATTTGAATGTATTTAGAAAAATAAACAAATAGGGGTTCCGCGCA
CATTTCCCATGGTGCCACCTGACGTCTAAGAAACCATTATTATCATGACATTAACCTATAAAAATAGGCG
TATCACGAGGCAGAATTTCAGATAAAAAAAATCCTTAGCTTTCGCTAAGGATGATTTCTGGAATTCGCGG
CCGCTTCTAGAGTAAGCACCTGTAGGATCGTACAGGTTTACGCAAGAAAATGGTTTGTTATAGTCGAATA
ACACCGTGCGTGTTGACTATTTTACCTCTGGCGGTGATATACTGGAGAAAGAGGAGAAATACTAGAGATG
ATAGATCCCGTCGTTTTACAACGTCGTGACTGGGAAAACCCTGGCGTTACCCAACTTAATCGCCTTGCAG
CACATCCCCCTTTCGCCAGCTGGCGTAATAGCGAAGAGGCCCGCACCGATCGCCCTTCCCAACAGTTGCG
CAGCCTGAATGGCGAATGGCGCTTTGCCTGGTTTCCGGCACCAGAAGCGGTGCCGGAAAGCTGGCTGGAG
TGCGATCTTCCTGAGGCCGATACTGTCGTCGTCCCCTCAAACTGGCAGATGCACGGTTACGATGCGCCCA
TCTACACCAACGTGACCTATCCCATTACGGTCAATCCGCCGTTTGTTCCCACGGAGAATCCGACGGG
